>Addgene plasmid #135448 | pMH0006 | addgene full sequence | sequence record 304832 | Addgene NGS Result
AAGGGCTAATTCACTCCCAAAGAAGACAAGATATCCTTGATCTGTGGATCTACCACACACAAGGCTACTT
CCCTGATTAGCAGAACTACACACCAGGGCCAGGGGTCAGATATCCACTGACCTTTGGATGGTGCTACAAG
CTAGTACCAGTTGAGCCAGATAAGGTAGAAGAGGCCAATAAAGGAGAGAACACCAGCTTGTTACACCCTG
TGAGCCTGCATGGGATGGATGACCCGGAGAGAGAAGTGTTAGAGTGGAGGTTTGACAGCCGCCTAGCATT
TCATCACGTGGCCCGAGAGCTGCATCCGGAGTACTTCAAGAACTGCTGATATCGAGCTTGCTACAAGGGA
CTTTCCGCTGGGGACTTTCCAGGGAGGCGTGGCCTGGGCGGGACTGGGGAGTGGCGAGCCCTCAGATCCT
GCATATAAGCAGCTGCTTTTTGCCTGTACTGGGTCTCTCTGGTTAGACCAGATCTGAGCCTGGGAGCTCT
CTGGCTAACTAGGGAACCCACTGCTTAAGCCTCAATAAAGCTTGCCTTGAGTGCTTCAAGTAGTGTGTGC
CCGTCTGTTGTGTGACTCTGGTAACTAGAGATCCCTCAGACCCTTTTAGTCAGTGTGGAAAATCTCTAGC
AGTGGCGCCCGAACAGGGACTTGAAAGCGAAAGGGAAACCAGAGGAGCTCTCTCGACGCAGGACTCGGCT
TGCTGAAGCGCGCACGGCAAGAGGCGAGGGGCGGCGACTGGTGAGTACGCCAAAAATTTTGACTAGCGGA
GGCTAGAAGGAGAGAGATGGGTGCGAGAGCGTCAGTATTAAGCGGGGGAGAATTAGATCGCGATGGGAAA
AAATTCGGTTAAGGCCAGGGGGAAAGAAAAAATATAAATTAAAACATATAGTATGGGCAAGCAGGGAGCT
AGAACGATTCGCAGTTAATCCTGGCCTGTTAGAAACATCAGAAGGCTGTAGACAAATACTGGGACAGCTA
CAACCATCCCTTCAGACAGGATCAGAAGAACTTAGATCATTATATAATACAGTAGCAACCCTCTATTGTG
TGCATCAAAGGATAGAGATAAAAGACACCAAGGAAGCTTTAGACAAGATAGAGGAAGAGCAAAACAAAAG
TAAGACCACCGCACAGCAAGCGGCCGGCCGCTGATCTTCAGACCTGGAGGAGGAGATATGAGGGACAATT
GGAGAAGTGAATTATATAAATATAAAGTAGTAAAAATTGAACCATTAGGAGTAGCACCCACCAAGGCAAA
GAGAAGAGTGGTGCAGAGAGAAAAAAGAGCAGTGGGAATAGGAGCTTTGTTCCTTGGGTTCTTGGGAGCA
GCAGGAAGCACTATGGGCGCAGCGTCAATGACGCTGACGGTACAGGCCAGACAATTATTGTCTGGTATAG
TGCAGCAGCAGAACAATTTGCTGAGGGCTATTGAGGCGCAACAGCATCTGTTGCAACTCACAGTCTGGGG
CATCAAGCAGCTCCAGGCAAGAATCCTGGCTGTGGAAAGATACCTAAAGGATCAACAGCTCCTGGGGATT
TGGGGTTGCTCTGGAAAACTCATTTGCACCACTGCTGTGCCTTGGAATGCTAGTTGGAGTAATAAATCTC
TGGAACAGATTTGGAATCACACGACCTGGATGGAGTGGGACAGAGAAATTAACAATTACACAAGCTTAAT
ACACTCCTTAATTGAAGAATCGCAAAACCAGCAAGAAAAGAATGAACAAGAATTATTGGAATTAGATAAA
TGGGCAAGTTTGTGGAATTGGTTTAACATAACAAATTGGCTGTGGTATATAAAATTATTCATAATGATAG
TAGGAGGCTTGGTAGGTTTAAGAATAGTTTTTGCTGTACTTTCTATAGTGAATAGAGTTAGGCAGGGATA
TTCACCATTATCGTTTCAGACCCACCTCCCAACCCCGAGGGGACCCGACAGGCCCGAAGGAATAGAAGAA
GAAGGTGGAGAGAGAGACAGAGACAGATCCATTCGATTAGTGAACGGATCTCGACGGTATCGCCAAATGG
CAGTATTCATCCACAATTTTAAAAGAAAAGGGGGGATTGGGGGGTACAGTGCAGGGGAAAGAATAGTAGA
CATAATAGCAACAGACATACAAACTAAAGAATTACAAAAACAAATTACAAAAATTCAAAATTTTCGGGTT
TATTACAGGGACAGCAGAGATCCAGTTTGGATCGATAAGCTTGATATCGAATTCGGGAGGTGGTCCCTGC
AGTTACGCCAATGATAACCCCCGCCAGAAAAATCTTAGTAGCCTTCCCTTTTTGTTTTCCGTGCCCCAAC
TCGGCGGATTGACTCGGCCCCTTCCGGAAACACCCGAATCAACTTCTAGTCAAATTATTGTTCACGCCGC
AATGACCCACCCCTGGCCCGCGTCTGTGGAACTGACCCCTGGTGTACAGGAGAGTTCGCTGCTGAAAGTG
GTCCCAAAGGGGTACTAGTTTTTAAGCTCCCAACTCCCCCTCCCCCAGCGTCTGGAGGATTCCACACCCT
CGCACCGCAGGGGCGAGGAAGTGGGCGGAGTCCGGTTTTGGCGCCAGCCGCTGAGGCTGCCAAGCAGAAA
AGCCACCGCTGAGGAGACTCCGGTCACTGTCCTCGCCCCGCCTCCCCCTTCCCTCCCCTTGGGGACCACC
GGGCGCCACGCCGCGAACGGTAAGTGCCGCGGTCGTCGGCGCCTCCGCCCTCCCCCTAGGGCCCCAATTC
CCAGCGGGCGCGGCGCGCGGCCCCTCCCCCCGCCGGGCGCGCGCCCGCTGCCCCGCCCTTCGTGGCCGCC
CGGCGTGGGCGGTGCCACCCCTCCCCCCGGCGGCCCCGCGCGCAGCTCCCGGCTCCCTCCCCCTTCGGAT
GTGGCTTGAGCTGTAGGCGCGGAGGGGCTCCGGTGCCCGTCAGTGGGCAGAGCGCACATCGCCCACAGTC
CCCGAGAAGTTGGGGGGAGGGGTCGGCAATTGAACCGGTGCCTAGAGAAGGTGGCGCGGGGTAAACTGGG
AAAGTGATGTCGTGTACTGGCTCCGCCTTTTTCCCGAGGGTGGGGGAGAACCGTATATAAGTGCAGTAGT
CGCCGTGAACGTTCTTTTTCGCAACGGGTTTGCCGCCAGAACACAGGTAAGTGCCGTGTGTGGTTCCCGC
GGGCCTGGCCTCTTTACGGGTTATGGCCCTTGCGTGCCTTGAATTACTTCCACCTGGCTGCAGTACGTGA
TTCTTGATCCCGAGCTTCGGGTTGGAAGTGGGTGGGAGAGTTCGAGGCCTTGCGCTTAAGGAGCCCCTTC
GCCTCGTGCTTGAGTTGAGGCCTGGCCTGGGCGCTGGGGCCGCCGCGTGCGAATCTGGTGGCACCTTCGC
GCCTGTCTCGCTGCTTTCGATAAGTCTCTAGCCATTTAAAATTTTTGATGACCTGCTGCGACGCTTTTTT
TCTGGCAAGATAGTCTTGTAAATGCGGGCCAAGATCTGCACACTGGTATTTCGGTTTTTGGGGCCGCGGG
CGGCGACGGGGCCCGTGCGTCCCAGCGCACATGTTCGGCGAGGCGGGGCCTGCGAGCGCGGCCACCGAGA
ATCGGACGGGGGTAGTCTCAAGCTGGCCGGCCTGCTCTGGTGCCTGGCCTCGCGCCGCCGTGTATCGCCC
CGCCCTGGGCGGCAAGGCTGGCCCGGTCGGCACCAGTTGCGTGAGCGGAAAGATGGCCGCTTCCCGGCCC
TGCTGCAGGGAGCTCAAAATGGAGGACGCGGCGCTCGGGAGAGCGGGCGGGTGAGTCACCCACACAAAGG
AAAAGGGCCTTTCCGTCCTCAGCCGTCGCTTCATGTGACTCCACGGAGTACCGGGCGCCGTCCAGGCACC
TCGATTAGTTCTCGAGCTTTTGGAGTACGTCGTCTTTAGGTTGGGGGGAGGGGTTTTATGCGATGGAGTT
TCCCCACACTGAGTGGGTGGAGACTGAAGTTAGGCCAGCTTGGCACTTGATGTAATTCTCCTTGGAATTT
GCCCTTTTTGAGTTTGGATCTTGGTTCATTCTCAAGCCTCAGACAGTGGTTCAAAGTTTTTTTCTTCCAT
TTCAGGTGTCGTGGAATTCTCACGCGTCTGCAGGATATCAAGCTTGCGGTACCGCGGGCCCGGCCACCAT
GGACAAGAAGTACAGCATCGGCCTGGCCATCGGCACCAACTCTGTGGGCTGGGCCGTGATCACCGACGAG
TACAAGGTGCCCAGCAAGAAATTCAAGGTGCTGGGCAACACCGACCGGCACAGCATCAAGAAGAACCTGA
TCGGCGCCCTGCTGTTCGACAGCGGAGAAACAGCCGAGGCCACCCGGCTGAAGAGAACCGCCAGAAGAAG
ATACACCAGACGGAAGAACCGGATCTGCTATCTGCAAGAGATCTTCAGCAACGAGATGGCCAAGGTGGAC
GACAGCTTCTTCCACAGACTGGAAGAGTCCTTCCTGGTGGAAGAGGATAAGAAGCACGAGCGGCACCCCA
TCTTCGGCAACATCGTGGACGAGGTGGCCTACCACGAGAAGTACCCCACCATCTACCACCTGAGAAAGAA
ACTGGTGGACAGCACCGACAAGGCCGACCTGCGGCTGATCTATCTGGCCCTGGCCCACATGATCAAGTTC
CGGGGCCACTTCCTGATCGAGGGCGACCTGAACCCCGACAACAGCGACGTGGACAAGCTGTTCATCCAGC
TGGTGCAGACCTACAACCAGCTGTTCGAGGAAAACCCCATCAACGCCAGCGGCGTGGACGCCAAGGCCAT
CCTGTCTGCCAGACTGAGCAAGAGCAGACGGCTGGAAAATCTGATCGCCCAGCTGCCCGGCGAGAAGAAG
AATGGCCTGTTCGGCAACCTGATTGCCCTGAGCCTGGGCCTGACCCCCAACTTCAAGAGCAACTTCGACC
TGGCCGAGGATGCCAAACTGCAGCTGAGCAAGGACACCTACGACGACGACCTGGACAACCTGCTGGCCCA
GATCGGCGACCAGTACGCCGACCTGTTTCTGGCCGCCAAGAACCTGTCCGACGCCATCCTGCTGAGCGAC
ATCCTGAGAGTGAACACCGAGATCACCAAGGCCCCCCTGAGCGCCTCTATGATCAAGAGATACGACGAGC
ACCACCAGGACCTGACCCTGCTGAAAGCTCTCGTGCGGCAGCAGCTGCCTGAGAAGTACAAAGAGATTTT
CTTCGACCAGAGCAAGAACGGCTACGCCGGCTACATCGATGGCGGAGCCAGCCAGGAAGAGTTCTACAAG
TTCATCAAGCCCATCCTGGAAAAGATGGACGGCACCGAGGAACTGCTCGTGAAGCTGAACAGAGAGGACC
TGCTGCGGAAGCAGCGGACCTTCGACAACGGCAGCATCCCCCACCAGATCCACCTGGGAGAGCTGCACGC
CATTCTGCGGCGGCAGGAAGATTTTTACCCATTCCTGAAGGACAACCGGGAAAAGATCGAGAAGATCCTG
ACCTTCCGCATCCCCTACTACGTGGGCCCTCTGGCCAGGGGAAACAGCAGATTCGCCTGGATGACCAGAA
AGAGCGAGGAAACCATCACCCCCTGGAACTTCGAGGAAGTGGTGGACAAGGGCGCCAGCGCCCAGAGCTT
CATCGAGCGGATGACCAACTTCGATAAGAACCTGCCCAACGAGAAGGTGCTGCCCAAGCACAGCCTGCTG
TACGAGTACTTCACCGTGTACAACGAGCTGACCAAAGTGAAATACGTGACCGAGGGAATGAGAAAGCCCG
CCTTCCTGAGCGGCGAGCAGAAAAAAGCCATCGTGGACCTGCTGTTCAAGACCAACCGGAAAGTGACCGT
GAAGCAGCTGAAAGAGGACTACTTCAAGAAAATCGAGTGCTTCGACTCCGTGGAAATCTCCGGCGTGGAA
GATCGGTTCAACGCCTCCCTGGGCACATACCACGATCTGCTGAAAATTATCAAGGACAAGGACTTCCTGG
ACAATGAGGAAAACGAGGACATTCTGGAAGATATCGTGCTGACCCTGACACTGTTTGAGGACAGAGAGAT
GATCGAGGAACGGCTGAAAACCTATGCCCACCTGTTCGACGACAAAGTGATGAAGCAGCTGAAGCGGCGG
AGATACACCGGCTGGGGCAGGCTGAGCCGGAAGCTGATCAACGGCATCCGGGACAAGCAGTCCGGCAAGA
CAATCCTGGATTTCCTGAAGTCCGACGGCTTCGCCAACAGAAACTTCATGCAGCTGATCCACGACGACAG
CCTGACCTTTAAAGAGGACATCCAGAAAGCCCAGGTGTCCGGCCAGGGCGATAGCCTGCACGAGCACATT
GCCAATCTGGCCGGCAGCCCCGCCATTAAGAAGGGCATCCTGCAGACAGTGAAGGTGGTGGACGAGCTCG
TGAAAGTGATGGGCCGGCACAAGCCCGAGAACATCGTGATCGAAATGGCCAGAGAGAACCAGACCACCCA
GAAGGGACAGAAGAACAGCCGCGAGAGAATGAAGCGGATCGAAGAGGGCATCAAAGAGCTGGGCAGCCAG
ATCCTGAAAGAACACCCCGTGGAAAACACCCAGCTGCAGAACGAGAAGCTGTACCTGTACTACCTGCAGA
ATGGGCGGGATATGTACGTGGACCAGGAACTGGACATCAACCGGCTGTCCGACTACGATGTGGACGCTAT
CGTGCCTCAGAGCTTTCTGAAGGACGACTCCATCGATAACAAAGTGCTGACTCGGAGCGACAAGAACCGG
GGCAAGAGCGACAACGTGCCCTCCGAAGAGGTCGTGAAGAAGATGAAGAACTACTGGCGCCAGCTGCTGA
ATGCCAAGCTGATTACCCAGAGGAAGTTCGACAATCTGACCAAGGCCGAGAGAGGCGGCCTGAGCGAACT
GGATAAGGCCGGCTTCATCAAGAGACAGCTGGTGGAAACCCGGCAGATCACAAAGCACGTGGCACAGATC
CTGGACTCCCGGATGAACACTAAGTACGACGAGAACGACAAACTGATCCGGGAAGTGAAAGTGATCACCC
TGAAGTCCAAGCTGGTGTCCGATTTCCGGAAGGATTTCCAGTTTTACAAAGTGCGCGAGATCAACAACTA
CCACCACGCCCACGACGCCTACCTGAACGCCGTCGTGGGAACCGCCCTGATCAAAAAGTACCCTAAGCTG
GAAAGCGAGTTCGTGTACGGCGACTACAAGGTGTACGACGTGCGGAAGATGATCGCCAAGAGCGAGCAGG
AAATCGGCAAGGCTACCGCCAAGTACTTCTTCTACAGCAACATCATGAACTTTTTCAAGACCGAGATTAC
CCTGGCCAACGGCGAGATCCGGAAGCGGCCTCTGATCGAGACAAACGGCGAAACAGGCGAGATCGTGTGG
GATAAGGGCCGGGACTTTGCCACCGTGCGGAAAGTGCTGTCTATGCCCCAAGTGAATATCGTGAAAAAGA
CCGAGGTGCAGACAGGCGGCTTCAGCAAAGAGTCTATCCTGCCCAAGAGGAACAGCGACAAGCTGATCGC
CAGAAAGAAGGACTGGGACCCTAAGAAGTACGGCGGCTTCGACAGCCCCACCGTGGCCTATTCTGTGCTG
GTGGTGGCCAAAGTGGAAAAGGGCAAGTCCAAGAAACTGAAGAGTGTGAAAGAGCTGCTGGGGATCACCA
TCATGGAAAGAAGCAGCTTCGAGAAGAATCCCATCGACTTTCTGGAAGCCAAGGGCTACAAAGAAGTGAA
AAAGGACCTGATCATCAAGCTGCCTAAGTACTCCCTGTTCGAGCTGGAAAACGGCCGGAAGAGAATGCTG
GCCTCTGCCGGCGAACTGCAGAAGGGAAACGAACTGGCCCTGCCCTCCAAATATGTGAACTTCCTGTACC
TGGCCAGCCACTATGAGAAGCTGAAGGGCTCCCCCGAGGATAATGAGCAGAAACAGCTGTTTGTGGAACA
GCACAAACACTACCTGGACGAGATCATCGAGCAGATCAGCGAGTTCTCCAAGAGAGTGATCCTGGCCGAC
GCTAATCTGGACAAGGTGCTGAGCGCCTACAACAAGCACAGAGACAAGCCTATCAGAGAGCAGGCCGAGA
ATATCATCCACCTGTTTACCCTGACCAATCTGGGAGCCCCTGCCGCCTTCAAGTACTTTGACACCACCAT
CGACCGGAAGAGGTACACCAGCACCAAAGAGGTGCTGGACGCCACCCTGATCCACCAGAGCATCACCGGC
CTGTACGAGACACGGATCGACCTGTCTCAGCTGGGAGGCGACGCCTATCCCTATGACGTGCCCGATTATG
CCAGCCTGGGCAGCGGCTCCCCCAAGAAAAAACGCAAGGTGGAAGATCCTAAGAAAAAGCGGAAAGTGGA
CGGCATTGGTAGTGGGAGCAACGGCAGCAGCGGATCCAGCGAGCTGATTAAGGAGAACATGCACATGAAG
CTGTACATGGAGGGCACCGTGGACAACCATCACTTCAAGTGCACATCCGAGGGCGAAGGCAAGCCCTACG
AGGGCACCCAGACCATGAGAATCAAGGTGGTCGAGGGCGGCCCTCTCCCCTTCGCCTTCGACATCCTGGC
TACTAGCTTCCTCTACGGCAGCAAGACCTTCATCAACCACACCCAGGGCATCCCCGACTTCTTCAAGCAG
TCCTTCCCTGAGGGCTTCACATGGGAGAGAGTCACCACATACGAAGACGGGGGCGTGCTGACCGCTACCC
AGGACACCAGCCTCCAGGACGGCTGCCTCATCTACAACGTCAAGATCAGAGGGGTGAACTTCACATCCAA
CGGCCCTGTGATGCAGAAGAAAACACTCGGCTGGGAGGCCTTCACCGAGACGCTGTACCCCGCTGACGGC
GGCCTGGAAGGCAGAAACGACATGGCCCTGAAGCTCGTGGGCGGGAGCCATCTGATCGCAAACATCAAGA
CCACATATAGATCCAAGAAACCCGCTAAGAACCTCAAGATGCCTGGCGTCTACTATGTGGACTACAGACT
GGAAAGAATCAAGGAGGCCAACAACGAGACCTACGTCGAGCAGCACGAGGTGGCAGTGGCCAGATACTGC
GACCTCCCTAGCAAACTGGGGCACAAGCTTAATGGCGGTGGCGGAGGGATGGATGCTAAGTCACTAACTG
CCTGGTCCCGGACACTGGTGACCTTCAAGGATGTATTTGTGGACTTCACCAGGGAGGAGTGGAAGCTGCT
GGACACTGCTCAGCAGATCGTGTACAGAAATGTGATGCTGGAGAACTATAAGAACCTGGTTTCCTTGGGT
TATCAGCTTACTAAGCCAGATGTGATCCTCCGGTTGGAGAAGGGAGAAGAGCCCTAGTAAGGCCGCGACT
CTAGAGTCGACCTGCAGGCATGCAAGCTTGATATCAAGCTTATCGATAATCAACCTCTGGATTACAAAAT
TTGTGAAAGATTGACTGGTATTCTTAACTATGTTGCTCCTTTTACGCTATGTGGATACGCTGCTTTAATG
CCTTTGTATCATGCTATTGCTTCCCGTATGGCTTTCATTTTCTCCTCCTTGTATAAATCCTGGTTGCTGT
CTCTTTATGAGGAGTTGTGGCCCGTTGTCAGGCAACGTGGCGTGGTGTGCACTGTGTTTGCTGACGCAAC
CCCCACTGGTTGGGGCATTGCCACCACCTGTCAGCTCCTTTCCGGGACTTTCGCTTTCCCCCTCCCTATT
GCCACGGCGGAACTCATCGCCGCCTGCCTTGCCCGCTGCTGGACAGGGGCTCGGCTGTTGGGCACTGACA
ATTCCGTGGTGTTGTCGGGGAAATCATCGTCCTTTCCTTGGCTGCTCGCCTGTGTTGCCACCTGGATTCT
GCGCGGGACGTCCTTCTGCTACGTCCCTTCGGCCCTCAATCCAGCGGACCTTCCTTCCCGCGGCCTGCTG
CCGGCTCTGCGGCCTCTTCCGCGTCTTCGCCTTCGCCCTCAGACGAGTCGGATCTCCCTTTGGGCCGCCT
CCCCGCATCGATACCGTCGACCTCGAGGGAATTAATTCGAGCTCGGTACCTTTAAGACCAATGACTTACA
AGGCAGCTGTAGATCTTAGCCACTTTTTAAAAGAAAAGGGGGGACTGGAAGGGCTAATTCACTCCCAACG
AAGACAAGATCTGCTTTTTGCTTGTACTGGGTCTCTCTGGTTAGACCAGATCTGAGCCTGGGAGCTCTCT
GGCTAACTAGGGAACCCACTGCTTAAGCCTCAATAAAGCTTGCCTTGAGTGCTTCAAGTAGTGTGTGCCC
GTCTGTTGTGTGACTCTGGTAACTAGAGATCCCTCAGACCCTTTTAGTCAGTGTGGAAAATCTCTAGCAG
CATCTAGAATTAATTCCGTGTATTCTATAGTGTCACCTAAATCGTATGTGTATGATACATAAGGTTATGT
ATTAATTGTAGCCGCGTTCTAACGACAATATGTACAAGCCTAATTGTGTAGCATCTGGCTTACTGAAGCA
GACCCTATCATCTCTCTCGTAAACTGCCGTCAGAGTCGGTTTGGTTGGACGAACCTTCTGAGTTTCTGGT
AACGCCGTCCCGCACCCGGAAATGGTCAGCGAACCAATCAGCAGGGTCATCGCTAGCCAGATCCTCTACG
CCGGACGCATCGTGGCCGGCATCACCGGCGCCACAGGTGCGGTTGCTGGCGCCTATATCGCCGACATCAC
CGATGGGGAAGATCGGGCTCGCCACTTCGGGCTCATGAGCGCTTGTTTCGGCGTGGGTATGGTGGCAGGC
CCCGTGGCCGGGGGACTGTTGGGCGCCATCTCCTTGCATGCACCATTCCTTGCGGCGGCGGTGCTCAACG
GCCTCAACCTACTACTGGGCTGCTTCCTAATGCAGGAGTCGCATAAGGGAGAGCGTCGAATGGTGCACTC
TCAGTACAATCTGCTCTGATGCCGCATAGTTAAGCCAGCCCCGACACCCGCCAACACCCGCTGACGCGCC
CTGACGGGCTTGTCTGCTCCCGGCATCCGCTTACAGACAAGCTGTGACCGTCTCCGGGAGCTGCATGTGT
CAGAGGTTTTCACCGTCATCACCGAAACGCGCGAGACGAAAGGGCCTCGTGATACGCCTATTTTTATAGG
TTAATGTCATGATAATAATGGTTTCTTAGACGTCAGGTGGCACTTTTCGGGGAAATGTGCGCGGAACCCC
TATTTGTTTATTTTTCTAAATACATTCAAATATGTATCCGCTCATGAGACAATAACCCTGATAAATGCTT
CAATAATATTGAAAAAGGAAGAGTATGAGTATTCAACATTTCCGTGTCGCCCTTATTCCCTTTTTTGCGG
CATTTTGCCTTCCTGTTTTTGCTCACCCAGAAACGCTGGTGAAAGTAAAAGATGCTGAAGATCAGTTGGG
TGCACGAGTGGGTTACATCGAACTGGATCTCAACAGCGGTAAGATCCTTGAGAGTTTTCGCCCCGAAGAA
CGTTTTCCAATGATGAGCACTTTTAAAGTTCTGCTATGTGGCGCGGTATTATCCCGTATTGACGCCGGGC
AAGAGCAACTCGGTCGCCGCATACACTATTCTCAGAATGACTTGGTTGAGTACTCACCAGTCACAGAAAA
GCATCTTACGGATGGCATGACAGTAAGAGAATTATGCAGTGCTGCCATAACCATGAGTGATAACACTGCG
GCCAACTTACTTCTGACAACGATCGGAGGACCGAAGGAGCTAACCGCTTTTTTGCACAACATGGGGGATC
ATGTAACTCGCCTTGATCGTTGGGAACCGGAGCTGAATGAAGCCATACCAAACGACGAGCGTGACACCAC
GATGCCTGTAGCAATGGCAACAACGTTGCGCAAACTATTAACTGGCGAACTACTTACTCTAGCTTCCCGG
CAACAATTAATAGACTGGATGGAGGCGGATAAAGTTGCAGGACCACTTCTGCGCTCGGCCCTTCCGGCTG
GCTGGTTTATTGCTGATAAATCTGGAGCCGGTGAGCGTGGGTCTCGCGGTATCATTGCAGCACTGGGGCC
AGATGGTAAGCCCTCCCGTATCGTAGTTATCTACACGACGGGGAGTCAGGCAACTATGGATGAACGAAAT
AGACAGATCGCTGAGATAGGTGCCTCACTGATTAAGCATTGGTAACTGTCAGACCAAGTTTACTCATATA
TACTTTAGATTGATTTAAAACTTCATTTTTAATTTAAAAGGATCTAGGTGAAGATCCTTTTTGATAATCT
CATGACCAAAATCCCTTAACGTGAGTTTTCGTTCCACTGAGCGTCAGACCCCGTAGAAAAGATCAAAGGA
TCTTCTTGAGATCCTTTTTTTCTGCGCGTAATCTGCTGCTTGCAAACAAAAAAACCACCGCTACCAGCGG
TGGTTTGTTTGCCGGATCAAGAGCTACCAACTCTTTTTCCGAAGGTAACTGGCTTCAGCAGAGCGCAGAT
ACCAAATACTGTTCTTCTAGTGTAGCCGTAGTTAGGCCACCACTTCAAGAACTCTGTAGCACCGCCTACA
TACCTCGCTCTGCTAATCCTGTTACCAGTGGCTGCTGCCAGTGGCGATAAGTCGTGTCTTACCGGGTTGG
ACTCAAGACGATAGTTACCGGATAAGGCGCAGCGGTCGGGCTGAACGGGGGGTTCGTGCACACAGCCCAG
CTTGGAGCGAACGACCTACACCGAACTGAGATACCTACAGCGTGAGCTATGAGAAAGCGCCACGCTTCCC
GAAGGGAGAAAGGCGGACAGGTATCCGGTAAGCGGCAGGGTCGGAACAGGAGAGCGCACGAGGGAGCTTC
CAGGGGGAAACGCCTGGTATCTTTATAGTCCTGTCGGGTTTCGCCACCTCTGACTTGAGCGTCGATTTTT
GTGATGCTCGTCAGGGGGGCGGAGCCTATGGAAAAACGCCAGCAACGCGGCCTTTTTACGGTTCCTGGCC
TTTTGCTGGCCTTTTGCTCACATGTTCTTTCCTGCGTTATCCCCTGATTCTGTGGATAACCGTATTACCG
CCTTTGAGTGAGCTGATACCGCTCGCCGCAGCCGAACGACCGAGCGCAGCGAGTCAGTGAGCGAGGAAGC
GGAAGAGCGCCCAATACGCAAACCGCCTCTCCCCGCGCGTTGGCCGATTCATTAATGCAGCTGTGGAATG
TGTGTCAGTTAGGGTGTGGAAAGTCCCCAGGCTCCCCAGCAGGCAGAAGTATGCAAAGCATGCATCTCAA
TTAGTCAGCAACCAGGTGTGGAAAGTCCCCAGGCTCCCCAGCAGGCAGAAGTATGCAAAGCATGCATCTC
AATTAGTCAGCAACCATAGTCCCGCCCCTAACTCCGCCCATCCCGCCCCTAACTCCGCCCAGTTCCGCCC
ATTCTCCGCCCCATGGCTGACTAATTTTTTTTATTTATGCAGAGGCCGAGGCCGCCTCGGCCTCTGAGCT
ATTCCAGAAGTAGTGAGGAGGCTTTTTTGGAGGCCTAGGCTTTTGCAAAAAGCTTGGACACAAGACAGGC
TTGCGAGATATGTTTGAGAATACCACTTTATCCCGCGTCAGGGAGAGGCAGTGCGTAAAAAGACGCGGAC
TCATGTGAAATACTGGTTTTTAGTGCGCCAGATCTCTATAATCTCGCGCAACCTATTTTCCCCTCGAACA
CTTTTTAAGCCGTAGATAAACAGGCTGGGACACTTCACATGAGCGAAAAATACATCGTCACCTGGGACAT
GTTGCAGATCCATGCACGTAAACTCGCAAGCCGACTGATGCCTTCTGAACAATGGAAAGGCATTATTGCC
GTAAGCCGTGGCGGTCTGTACCGGGTGCGTTACTGGCGCGTGAACTGGGTATTCGTCATGTCGATACCGT
TTGTATTTCCAGCTACGATCACGACAACCAGCGCGAGCTTAAAGTGCTGAAACGCGCAGAAGGCGATGGC
GAAGGCTTCATCGTTATTGATGACCTGGTGGATACCGGTGGTACTGCGGTTGCGATTCGTGAAATGTATC
CAAAAGCGCACTTTGTCACCATCTTCGCAAAACCGGCTGGTCGTCCGCTGGTTGATGACTATGTTGTTGA
TATCCCGCAAGATACCTGGATTGAACAGCCGTGGGATATGGGCGTCGTATTCGTCCCGCCAATCTCCGGT
CGCTAATCTTTTCAACGCCTGGCACTGCCGGGCGTTGTTCTTTTTAACTTCAGGCGGGTTACAATAGTTT
CCAGTAAGTATTCTGGAGGCTGCATCCATGACACAGGCAAACCTGAGCGAAACCCTGTTCAAACCCCGCT
TTAAACATCCTGAAACCTCGACGCTAGTCCGCCGCTTTAATCACGGCGCACAACCGCCTGTGCAGTCGGC
CCTTGATGGTAAAACCATCCCTCACTGGTATCGCATGATTAACCGTCTGATGTGGATCTGGCGCGGCATT
GACCCACGCGAAATCCTCGACGTCCAGGCACGTATTGTGATGAGCGATGCCGAACGTACCGACGATGATT
TATACGATACGGTGATTGGCTACCGTGGCGGCAACTGGATTTATGAGTGGGCCCCGGATCTTTGTGAAGG
AACCTTACTTCTGTGGTGTGACATAATTGGACAAACTACCTACAGAGATTTAAAGCTCTAAGGTAAATAT
AAAATTTTTAAGTGTATAATGTGTTAAACTACTGATTCTAATTGTTTGTGTATTTTAGATTCCAACCTAT
GGAACTGATGAATGGGAGCAGTGGTGGAATGCCTTTAATGAGGAAAACCTGTTTTGCTCAGAAGAAATGC
CATCTAGTGATGATGAGGCTACTGCTGACTCTCAACATTCTACTCCTCCAAAAAAGAAGAGAAAGGTAGA
AGACCCCAAGGACTTTCCTTCAGAATTGCTAAGTTTTTTGAGTCATGCTGTGTTTAGTAATAGAACTCTT
GCTTGCTTTGCTATTTACACCACAAAGGAAAAAGCTGCACTGCTATACAAGAAAATTATGGAAAAATATT
CTGTAACCTTTATAAGTAGGCATAACAGTTATAATCATAACATACTGTTTTTTCTTACTCCACACAGGCA
TAGAGTGTCTGCTATTAATAACTATGCTCAAAAATTGTGTACCTTTAGCTTTTTAATTTGTAAAGGGGTT
AATAAGGAATATTTGATGTATAGTGCCTTGACTAGAGATCATAATCAGCCATACCACATTTGTAGAGGTT
TTACTTGCTTTAAAAAACCTCCCACACCTCCCCCTGAACCTGAAACATAAAATGAATGCAATTGTTGTTG
TTAACTTGTTTATTGCAGCTTATAATGGTTACAAATAAAGCAATAGCATCACAAATTTCACAAATAAAGC
ATTTTTTTCACTGCATTCTAGTTGTGGTTTGTCCAAACTCATCAATGTATCTTATCATGTCTGGATCAAC
TGGATAACTCAAGCTAACCAAAATCATCCCAAACTTCCCACCCCATACCCTATTACCACTGCCAATTACC
TGTGGTTTCATTTACTCTAAACCTGTGATTCCTCTGAATTATTTTCATTTTAAAGAAATTGTATTTGTTA
AATATGTACTACAAACTTAGTAGTTGG
Features (pLannotate 1.2.2; 36 found; start..end, strand, type, name):
    374..631     +  LTR            5' LTR (truncated): truncated 5' long terminal repeat (LTR) from HIV-1
    678..803     +  misc_feature   HIV-1 Ψ: packaging signal of human immunodeficiency virus type 1
    787..1125    +  CDS            HIV-1 gag (fragment): gag protein from human immunodeficiency virus 1; gag
   1300..1533    +  misc_feature   RRE: The Rev response element (RRE) of HIV-1 allows for Rev-dependent mRNA export from the nucleus to the cytoplasm.
   1910..2010    +  CDS            Rev (fragment): human immunodeficiency virus 1 (HIV-1) Rev protein; rev; enhances nuclear export of unspliced and incompletely spliced viral mRNAs
   2047..2164    +  misc_feature   cPPT/CTS: central polypurine tract and central termination sequence of HIV-1
   2201..2224    -  misc_feature   MCS (fragment): pBluescript multiple cloning site
   2915..3126    +  promoter       EF-1α core promoter: core promoter for human elongation factor EF-1α
   3127..4065    +  intron         EF-1α intron A: intron upstream of the start codon of human EF-1α
   4129..8232    +  CDS            Cas9: Cas9 (Csn1) endonuclease from the Streptococcus pyogenes Type II CRISPR/Cas system generates RNA-guided double strand breaks in DNA
   8368..9063    +  CDS            TagBFP: TagBFP is a basic (constitutively fluorescent) blue fluorescent protein published in 2008, derived from Entacmaea quadricolor. It is reported to be a very rapidly-maturing monomer with very low acid sensitivity.
   9109..9294    +  CDS            KRAB: Krüppel-associated box (KRAB) transcriptional repression domain from the human zinc finger protein ZNF10 (Margolin et al., 1994)
   9309..9339    +  misc_feature   MCS (fragment): pUC18/19 multiple cloning site
   9340..9358    +  misc_feature   MCS (fragment): pBluescript multiple cloning site
   9358..9946    +  misc_feature   WPRE: woodchuck hepatitis virus posttranscriptional regulatory element
   9947..9969    +  misc_feature   MCS (fragment): pBluescript multiple cloning site
   9986..10054   +  CDS            nef (fragment): NEF_HV1Z2 - Experimental evidence at protein level: Swiss-Prot protein existence level 1. Extracellular Nef protein targets CD4(+) T-lymphocytes for apoptosis by interacting with CXCR4 surface receptors. From Human immunodeficiency virus type 1 group M subtype D (isolate Z2/CDC-Z34) (HIV-1).
  10056..10289   +  LTR            3' LTR (ΔU3): self-inactivating 3' long terminal repeat (LTR) from HIV-1
  10314..10332   -  promoter       SP6 promoter: promoter for bacteriophage SP6 RNA polymerase
  10560..10839   +  CDS            TcR (fragment): tetracycline efflux protein; tet; confers resistance to tetracycline
  10840..10888   -  misc_feature   bom (fragment): basis of mobility region from pBR322
  10990..11025   -  CDS            rop (fragment): Rop protein, which maintains plasmids at low copy number; rop
  11120..11224   +  promoter       AmpR promoter: bla
  11225..12085   +  CDS            AmpR: β-lactamase; bla; confers resistance to ampicillin, carbenicillin, and related antibiotics
  12256..12844   +  rep_origin     ori: high-copy-number ColE1/pMB1/pBR322/pUC origin of replication
  13027..13083   +  CDS            lacI (fragment): lac repressor; lacI; The lac repressor binds to the lac operator to inhibit transcription in E. coli. This inhibition can be relieved by adding lactose or isopropyl-β-D-thiogalactopyranoside (IPTG).
  13090..13419   +  promoter       SV40 promoter: SV40 enhancer and early promoter
  13619..13738   +  CDS            gpt (fragment): XGPT_ECOLI - Also known as gpp, gxu. Experimental evidence at protein level: Swiss-Prot protein existence level 1. Purine salvage pathway enzyme that catalyzes the transfer of the ribosyl-5-phosphate group from 5-phospho-alpha-D-ribose 1- diphosphate (PRPP) to the N9 position of the 6-oxopurines guanine and xanthine to form the corresponding ribonucleotides GMP (guanosine 5'- monophosphate) and XMP (xanthosine 5'-monophosphate), with the release of PPi. To a lesser extent, also acts on hypoxanthine (PubMed:9100006, PubMed:3886014). Does not ribophosphorylate adenine (PubMed:3886014). From Esch
  13738..14073   +  CDS            gpt (fragment): XGPT_ECOLI - Also known as gpp, gxu. Experimental evidence at protein level: Swiss-Prot protein existence level 1. Purine salvage pathway enzyme that catalyzes the transfer of the ribosyl-5-phosphate group from 5-phospho-alpha-D-ribose 1- diphosphate (PRPP) to the N9 position of the 6-oxopurines guanine and xanthine to form the corresponding ribonucleotides GMP (guanosine 5'- monophosphate) and XMP (xanthosine 5'-monophosphate), with the release of PPi. To a lesser extent, also acts on hypoxanthine (PubMed:9100006, PubMed:3886014). Does not ribophosphorylate adenine (PubMed:3886014). From Esch
  14168..14473   +  CDS            frsA (fragment): FRSA_ECOLI - Also known as yafA. Experimental evidence at protein level: Swiss-Prot protein existence level 1. Catalyzes the hydrolysis of esters (PubMed:15808744). Displays esterase activity toward pNP-butyrate (PubMed:15808744). May stimulate mixed-acid fermentation by acting as a fermentation/respiration switch that down-regulates respiration and up- regulates fermentation rates (PubMed:15169777). From Escherichia coli (strain K12).
  14477..14551   +  CDS            small t antigen (fragment): SV40 (simian virus 40) small t antigen
  14553..14618   +  intron         small t intron: SV40 (simian virus 40) small t antigen intron
  14748..14768   +  CDS            SV40 NLS: nuclear localization signal of SV40 (simian virus 40) large T antigen
  15087..15170   +  CDS            large T antigen (fragment): large T antigen from SV40 (simian virus 40)
  15193..15327   +  polyA_signal   SV40 poly(A) signal: SV40 polyadenylation signal
  15494..326     +  CDS            nef (fragment) (across the origin): NEF_HV1BR - Experimental evidence at protein level: Swiss-Prot protein existence level 1. Extracellular Nef protein targets CD4(+) T-lymphocytes for apoptosis by interacting with CXCR4 surface receptors (PubMed:14990729). From Human immunodeficiency virus type 1 group M subtype B (isolate BRU/LAI) (HIV-1).
