[The description below was written by a language model from this plasmid's Addgene catalogue record and pLannotate feature annotations shown in this document.]
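Description:
pMH0006 is an HIV-1-based lentiviral vector for mammalian expression, built on the pHR-SFFV-dCas9-BFP-KRAB backbone and about 15.5 kb in total. It delivers a CRISPR interference (CRISPRi) effector to human cells. In bacteria it is maintained through a ColE1/pUC-type origin and selected with ampicillin via β-lactamase. The plasmid backbone also carries remnants of older vectors: fragments of TcR, rop and bom, plus an SV40 promoter followed by gpt fragments, the SV40 small t intron and an SV40 poly(A) signal. These lie outside the region between the LTRs.

The transfer cassette is flanked by a 5' LTR annotated as truncated and a ΔU3 self-inactivating 3' LTR. It includes the Ψ packaging signal with a gag fragment, the RRE for Rev-dependent export of the genomic RNA, and the cPPT/CTS. Downstream of these, the human EF-1α core promoter with its intron A drives a single fusion reading frame: Streptococcus pyogenes Cas9, described in the catalogue as the catalytically dead dCas9 with an NLS, followed by TagBFP and the KRAB repression domain of ZNF10. A WPRE follows the fusion to boost transcript expression.

The catalogue states that a Ubiquitous Chromatin Opening Element sits upstream of the EF-1α promoter, an arrangement generally used to resist transgene silencing. The feature table does not annotate this element, but there is an unannotated gap between the cPPT and the promoter where it would fit. No drug marker for mammalian cells is listed, and TagBFP fluorescence serves as the selectable marker for transduced cells. When a guide RNA is supplied separately, the dCas9-KRAB fusion represses transcription of the targeted gene. This makes the construct suited to generating stable CRISPRi cell lines for knockdown studies and screens.
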