Addgene plasmid #135448: pMH0006
Purpose: Human expression vector containing Ubiquitous Chromatin Opening Element (UCOE) upstream of EF1alpha promoter, dCas9 that is fused to NLS, tagBFP and a KRAB domain.
Depositing lab: Martin Kampmann & Jonathan Weissman. Depositing organization: University of California, San Francisco (UCSF). Publication: Compromised function of the ESCRT pathway promotes endolysosomal escape of tau seeds and propagation of tau aggregation. Chen JJ, Nathaniel DL, Raghavan P, Nelson M, Tian R, Tse E, Hong JY, See SK, Mok SA, Hein MY, Southworth DR, Grinberg LT, Gestwicki JE, Leonetti MD, Kampmann M. J Biol Chem. 2019 Oct 2. pii: RA119.009432. doi: 10.1074/jbc.RA119.009432. PubMed 31578281.
Backbone
  Vector backbone: pHR-SFFV-dCas9-BFP-KRAB
  Backbone size w/o insert (bp): 10306
  Total vector size (bp): 15506
  Vector type: Mammalian Expression, Lentiviral
  Selectable markers: tagBFP
Growth in bacteria
  Bacterial resistance: Ampicillin, 100 μg/mL
  Growth temperature: 37°C
  Growth strain: NEB Stable
  Copy number: Unknown
Gene/Insert
  Gene/Insert name: dCas9-BFP-KRAB
  Species: Multiple
  Promoter: EF1A
  Tag / fusion protein: tagBFP
  Cloning method: Gibson Cloning
  Sequencing primers: 5′ EF-1a
Terms and licenses: Academic/Nonprofit Terms; Industry Terms: Not Available to Industry
How to cite: pMH0006 was a gift from Martin Kampmann & Jonathan Weissman (Addgene plasmid # 135448 ; http://n2t.net/addgene:135448 ; RRID:Addgene_135448)
